>Addgene plasmid #53065 | pBullet-cyt-n | depositor full sequence | sequence record 82531 | pBullet-cyt-n sequence 8416 bps
ACGCGTCTGTCAGACCAAGTTTACTCATATATACTTTAGATTGATTTAAAACTTCATTTTTAATTTAAAA
GGATCTAGGTGAAGATCCTTTTTGATAATCTCATGACCAAAATCCCTTAACGTGAGTTTTCGTTCCACTG
AGCGTCAGACCCCGTAGAAAAGATCAAAGGATCTTCTTGAGATCCTTTTTTTCTGCGCGTAATCTGCTGC
TTGCAAACAAAAAAACCACCGCTACCAGCGGTGGTTTGTTTGCCGGATCAAGAGCTACCAACTCTTTTTC
CGAAGGTAACTGGCTTCAGCAGAGCGCAGATACCAAATACTGTTCTTCTAGTGTAGCCGTAGTTAGGCCA
CCACTTCAAGAACTCTGTAGCACCGCCTACATACCTCGCTCTGCTAATCCTGTTACCAGTGGCTGCTGCC
AGTGGCGATAAGTCGTGTCTTACCGGGTTGGACTCAAGACGATAGTTACCGGATAAGGCGCAGCGGTCGG
GCTGAACGGGGGGTTCGTGCACACAGCCCAGCTTGGAGCGAACGACCTACACCGAACTGAGATACCTACA
GCGTGAGCTATGAGAAAGCGCCACGCTTCCCGAAGGGAGAAAGGCGGACAGGTATCCGGTAAGCGGCAGG
GTCGGAACAGGAGAGCGCACGAGGGAGCTTCCAGGGGGAAACGCCTGGTATCTTTATAGTCCTGTCGGGT
TTCGCCACCTCTGACTTGAGCGTCGATTTTTGTGATGCTCGTCAGGGGGGCGGAGCCTATGGAAAAACGC
CAGCAACGCGGCCTTTTTACGGTTCCTGGCCTTTTGCTGGCCTTTTGCTCACATGTTCTTTCCTGCGTTA
TCCCCTGATTCTGTGGATAACCGTATTACCGCCTTTGAGTGAGCTGATACCGCTCGCCGCAGCCGAACGA
CCGAGCGCAGCGAGTCAGTGAGCGAGGAAGCGGAAGAGCGCCCAATACGCAAACCGCCTCTCCCCGCGCG
TTGGCCGATTCATTAATGCGGCCGCGAGCTCCCTACCCCTACTCCAAAAATGTCAAAGATACAGTCTCAG
AAGACCAAAGGGCTATTGAGACTTTTCAACAAAGGGTAATTTCGGGAAACCTCCTCGGATTCCATTGCCC
AGCTATCTGTCACTTCATCGAAAGGACAGTAGAAAAGGAAGGTGGCTCCTACAAATGCCATCATTGCGAT
AAAGGAAAGGCTATCATTCAAGATGCCTCTGCCGACAGTGGTCCCAAAGATGGACCCCCACCCACGAGGA
GCATCGTGGAAAAAGAAGACGTTCCAACCACGTCTTCAAAGCAAGTGGATTGATGTGACATCTCCACTGA
CGTAAGGGATGACGCACAATCCCACCCCTACTCCAAAAATGTCAAAGATACAGTCTCAGAAGACCAAAGG
GCTATTGAGACTTTTCAACAAAGGGTAATTTCGGGAAACCTCCTCGGATTCCATTGCCCAGCTATCTGTC
ACTTCATCGAAAGGACAGTAGAAAAGGAAGGTGGCTCCTACAAATGCCATCATTGCGATAAAGGAAAGGC
TATCATTCAAGATGCCTCTGCCGACAGTGGTCCCAAAGATGGACCCCCACCCACGAGGAGCATCGTGGAA
AAAGAAGACGTTCCAACCACGTCTTCAAAGCAAGTGGATTGATGTGACATCTCCACTGACGTAAGGGATG
ACGCACAATCCCACTATCCTTCGCAAGACCCTTCCTCTATATAAGGAAGTTCATTTCATTTGGAGAGGAC
AGCCCAGATCTTTGTTTGGGAATGGTGAGCAAGGGCGAGGAGCTGTTCACCGGGGTGGTGCCCATCCTGG
TCGAGCTGGACGGCGACGTAAACGGCCACAAGTTCAGCGTGTCCGGCGAGGGCGAGGGCGATGCCACCTA
CGGCAAGCTGACCCTGAAGTTCATCTGCACCACCGGCAAGCTGCCCGTGCCCTGGCCCACCCTCGTGACC
ACCCTGACCTGGGGCGTGCAGTGCTTCAGCCGCTACCCCGACCACATGAAGCAGCACGACTTCTTCAAGT
CCGCCATGCCCGAAGGCTACGTCCAGGAGCGCACCATCTTCTTCAAGGACGACGGCAACTACAAGACCCG
CGCCGAGGTGAAGTTCGAGGGCGACACCCTGGTGAACCGCATCGAGCTGAAGGGCATCGACTTCAAGGAG
GACGGCAACATCCTGGGGCACAAGCTGGAGTACAACTACATCAGCCACAACGTCTATATCACCGCCGACA
AGCAGAAGAACGGCATCAAGGCCAACTTCAAGATCCGCCACAACATCGAGGACGGCAGCGTGCAGCTCGC
CGACCACTACCAGCAGAACACCCCCATCGGCGACGGCCCCGTGCTGCTGCCCGACAACCACTACCTGAGC
ACCCAGTCCGCCCTGAGCAAAGACCCCAACGAGAAGCGCGATCACATGGTCCTGCTGGAGTTCGTGACCG
CCGCCGGGATCACTCTCGGCATGGACGAGCTGTACAAGTAAAGCGGCGGCCCGGCTGCAGATCGTTCAAA
CATTTGGCAATAAAGTTTCTTAAGATTGAATCCTGTTGCCGGTCTTGCGATGATTATCATATAATTTCTG
TTGAATTACGTTAAGCATGTAATAATTAACATGTAATGCATGACGTTATTTATGAGATGGGTTTTTATGA
TTAGAGTCCCGCAATTATACATTTAATACGCGATAGAAAACAAAATATAGCGCGCAAACTAGGATAAATT
ATCGCGCGCGGTGTCATCTATGTTACTAGATCCGATGATAAGCTGTCAAACATGAGAGCTCCCGGAATTG
CCAGCTGGGGCGCCCTCTGGTAAGGTTGGGAAGCCCTGCAAAGTAAACTGGATGGCTTTCTCGCCGCCAA
GGATCTGATGGCGCAGGGGATCAAGCTCTGATCAAGAGACAGGATGAGGATCGTTTCGCATGATTGAACA
AGATGGATTGCACGCAGGTTCTCCGGCCGCTTGGGTGGAGAGGCTATTCGGCTATGACTGGGCACAACAG
ACAATCGGCTGCTCTGATGCCGCCGTGTTCCGGCTGTCAGCGCAGGGGCGCCCGGTTCTTTTTGTCAAGA
CCGACCTGTCCGGTGCCCTGAATGAACTGCAAGACGAGGCAGCGCGGCTATCGTGGCTGGCCACGACGGG
CGTTCCTTGCGCAGCTGTGCTCGACGTTGTCACTGAAGCGGGAAGGGACTGGCTGCTATTGGGCGAAGTG
CCGGGGCAGGATCTCCTGTCATCTCACCTTGCTCCTGCCGAGAAAGTATCCATCATGGCTGATGCAATGC
GGCGGCTGCATACGCTTGATCCGGCTACCTGCCCATTCGACCACCAAGCGAAACATCGCATCGAGCGAGC
ACGTACTCGGATGGAAGCCGGTCTTGTCGATCAGGATGATCTGGACGAAGAGCATCAGGGGCTCGCGCCA
GCCGAACTGTTCGCCAGGCTCAAGGCGAGCATGCCCGACGGCGAGGATCTCGTCGTGACCCATGGCGATG
CCTGCTTGCCGAATATCATGGTGGAAAATGGCCGCTTTTCTGGATTCATCGACTGTGGCCGGCTGGGTGT
GGCGGACCGCTATCAGGACATAGCGTTGGCTACCCGTGATATTGCTGAAGAGCTTGGCGGCGAATGGGCT
GACCGCTTCCTCGTGCTTTACGGTATCGCCGCTCCCGATTCGCAGCGCATCGCCTTCTATCGCCTTCTTG
ACGAGTTCTTCTGACACGTGTTAATTCTTGAAGACGAAAGGGCCTCGTGATACGCCTATTTTTATAGGTT
AATGTCATGATAATAATGGTTTCTTAGACGTCAGGTGGCACTTTTCGGGGAAATGTGCGCGGAACCCCTA
TTTGTTTATTTTTCTAAATACATTCAAATATGTATCCGCTCATGAGACAATAACCCTGATAAATGCTTCA
ATAATATTGAAAAAGGAAGAGTATGAGTATTCAACATTTCCGTGTCGCCCTTATTCCCTTTTTTGCGGCA
TTTTGCCTTCCTGTTTTTGCTCACCCAGAAACGCTGGTGAAAGTAAAAGATGCTGAAGATCAGTTGGGTG
CACGAGTGGGTTACATCGAACTGGATCTCAACAGCGGTAAGATCCTTGAGAGTTTTCGCCCCGAAGAACG
TTTTCCAATGATGAGCACTTTTAAAGTTCTGCTATGTGGCGCGGTATTATCCCGTATTGACGCCGGGCAA
GAGCAACTCGGTCGCCGCATACACTATTCTCAGAATGACTTGGTTGAGTACTCACCAGTCACAGAAAAGC
ATCTTACGGATGGCATGACAGTAAGAGAATTATGCAGTGCTGCCATAACCATGAGTGATAACACTGCGGC
CAACTTACTTCTGACAACGATCGGAGGACCGAAGGAGCTAACCGCTTTTTTGCACAACATGGGGGATCAT
GTAACTCGCCTTGATCGTTGGGAACCGGAGCTGAATGAAGCCATACCAAACGACGAGCGTGACACCACGA
TGCCTGTAGCAATGGCAACAACGTTGCGCAAACTATTAACTGGCGAACTACTTACTCTAGCTTCCCGGCA
ACAATTAATAGACTGGATGGAGGCGGATAAAGTTGCAGGACCACTTCTGCGCTCGGCCCTTCCGGCTGGC
TGGTTTATTGCTGATAAATCTGGAGCCGGTGAGCGTGGGTCTCGCGGTATCATTGCAGCACTGGGGCCAG
ATGGTAAGCCCTCCCGTATCGTAGTTATCTACACGACGGGGAGTCAGGCAACTATGGATGAACGAAATAG
ACAGATCGCTGAGATAGGTGCCTCACTGATTAAGCATTGGTAAGTTAACAGAAGACCAGAGGGCTATTGA
GACTTTTCAACAAAGGGTAATATCGGGAAACCTCCTCGGATTCCATTGCCCAGCTATCTGTCACTTCATC
GAAAGGACAGTAGAAAAGGAAGATGGCTTCTACAAATGCCATCATTGCGATAAAGGAAAGGCTATCGTTC
AAGATGCCTCTACCGACAGTGGTCCCAAAGATGGACCCCCACCCACGAGGAACATCGTGGAAAAAGAAGA
CGTTCCAACCACGTCTTCAAAGCAAGTGGATTGATGTGATATCTCCACTGACGTAAGGGATGACGCACAA
TCCCACTATCCTTCGCAAGACCCTTCCTCTATATAAGGAAGTTCATTTCATTTGGAGAGGACCTCGAGGT
CGACGGTATCGATAAGCTTATGGTGAGCAAGGGCGAGGAGCTGTTCACCGGGGTGGTGCCCATCCTGGTC
GAGCTGGACGGCGACGTAAACGGCCACAAGTTCAGCGTGTCCGGCGAGGGCGAGGGCGATGCCACCTACG
GCAAGCTGACCCTGAAGTTCATCTGCACCACCGGCAAGCTGCCCGTGCCCTGGCCCACCCTCGTGACCAC
CTTCGGCTACGGCCTGCAGTGCTTCGCCCGCTACCCCGACCACATGAAGCAGCACGACTTCTTCAAGTCC
GCCATGCCCGAAGGCTACGTCCAGGAGCGCACCATCTTCTTCAAGGACGACGGCAACTACAAGACCCGCG
CCGAGGTGAAGTTCGAGGGCGACACCCTGGTGAACCGCATCGAGCTGAAGGGCATCGACTTCAAGGAGGA
CGGCAACATCCTGGGGCACAAGCTGGAGTACAACTACAACAGCCACAACGTCTATATCATGGCCGACAAG
CAGAAGAACGGCATCAAGGTGAACTTCAAGATCCGCCACAACATCGAGGACGGCAGCGTGCAGCTCGCCG
ACCACTACCAGCAGAACACCCCCATCGGCGACGGCCCCGTGCTGCTGCCCGACAACCACTACCTGAGCTA
CCAGTCCGCCCTGAGCAAAGACCCCAACGAGAAGCGCGATCACATGGTCCTGCTGGAGTTCGTGACCGCC
GCCGGGATCACTCTCGGCATGGACGAGCTGTACAAGCATATGACAAGTTTGTACAAAAAAGCTGAACGAG
AAACGTAAAATGATATAAATATCAATATATTAAATTAGATTTTGCATAAAAAACAGACTACATAATACTG
TAAAACACAACATATCCAGTCACTATGAATCAACTACTTAGATGGTATTAGTGACCTGTAGTCGACCGAC
AGCCTTCCAAATGTTCTTCGGGTGATGCTGCCAACTTAGTCGACCGACAGCCTTCCAAATGTTCTTCTCA
AACGGAATCGTCGTATCCAGCCTACTCGCTATTGTCCTCAATGCCGTATTAAATCATAAAAAGAAATAAG
AAAAAGAGGTGCGAGCCTCTTTTTTGTGTGACAAAATAAAAACATCTACCTATTCATATACGCTAGTGTC
ATAGTCCTGAAAATCATCTGCATCAAGAACAATTTCACAACTCTTATACTTTTCTCTTACAAGTCGTTCG
GCTTCATCTGGATTTTCAGCCTCTATACTTACTAAACGTGATAAAGTTTCTGTAATTTCTACTGTATCGA
CCTGCAGACTGGCTGTGTATAAGGGAGCCTGACATTTATATTCCCCAGAACATCAGGTTAATGGCGTTTT
TGATGTCATTTTCGCGGTGGCTGAGATCAGCCACTTCTTCCCCGATAACGGAGACCGGCACACTGGCCAT
ATCGGTGGTCATCATGCGCCAGCTTTCATCCCCGATATGCACCACCGGGTAAAGTTCACGGGAGACTTTA
TCTGACAGCAGACGTGCACTGGCCAGGGGGATCACCATCCGTCGCCCGGGCGTGTCAATAATATCACTCT
GTACATCCACAAACAGACGATAACGGCTCTCTCTTTTATAGGTGTAAACCTTAAACTGCATTTCACCAGC
CCCTGTTCTCGTCAGCAAAAGAGCCGTTCATTTCAATAAACCGGGCGACCTCAGCCATCCCTTCCTGATT
TTCCGCTTTCCAGCGTTCGGCACGCAGACGACGGGCTTCATTCTGCATGGTTGTGCTTACCAGACCGGAG
ATATTGACATCATATATGCCTTGAGCAACTGATAGCTGTCGCTGTCAACTGTCACTGTAATACGCTGCTT
CATAGCATACCTCTTTTTGACATACTTCGGGTATACATATCAGTATATATTCTTATACCGCAAAAATCAG
CGCGCAAATACGCATACTGTTATCTGGCTTTTAGTAAGCCGGATCCACGCGGCGTTTACGCCCCGCCCTG
CCACTCATCGCAGTACTGTTGTAATTCATTAAGCATTCTGCCGACATGGAAGCCATCACAGACGGCATGA
TGAACCTGAATCGCCAGCGGCATCAGCACCTTGTCGCCTTGCGTATAATATTTGCCCATGGTGAAAACGG
GGGCGAAGAAGTTGTCCATATTGGCCACGTTTAAATCAAAACTGGTGAAACTCACCCAGGGATTGGCTGA
GACGAAAAACATATTCTCAATAAACCCTTTAGGGAAATAGGCCAGGTTTTCACCGTAACACGCCACATCT
TGCGAATATATGTGTAGAAACTGCCGGAAATCGTCGTGGTATTCACTCCAGAGCGATGAAAACGTTTCAG
TTTGCTCATGGAAAACGGTGTAACAAGGGTGAACACTATCCCATATCACCAGCTCACCGTCTTTCATTGC
CATACGGAATTCCGGATGAGCATTCATCAGGCGGGCAAGAATGTGAATAAAGGCCGGATAAAACTTGTGC
TTATTTTTCTTTACGGTCTTTAAAAAGGCCGTAATATCCAGCTGAACGGTCTGGTTATAGGTACATTGAG
CAACTGACTGAAATGCCTCAAAATGTTCTTTACGATGCCATTGGGATATATCAACGGTGGTATATCCAGT
GATTTTTTTCTCCATTTTAGCTTCCTTAGCTCCTGAAAATCTCGATAACTCAAAAAATACGCCCGGTAGT
GATCTTATTTCATTATGGTGAAAGTTGGAACCTCTTACGTGCCGATCAACGTCTCATTTTCGCCAAAAGT
TGGCCCAGGGCTTCCCGGTATCAACAGGGACACCAGGATTTATTTATTCTGCGAAGTGATCTTCCGTCAC
AGGTATTTATTCGGCGCAAAGTGCGTCGGGTGATGCTGCCAACTTAGTCGACTACAGGTCACTAATACCA
TCTAAGTAGTTGATTCATAGTGACTGGATATGTTGTGTTTTACAGTATTATGTAGTCTGTTTTTTATGCA
AAATCTAATTTAATATATTGATATTTATATCATTTTACGTTTCTCGTTCAGCTTTCTTGTACAAAGTGGT
CTGATCTAGAGTCCGCAAAAATCACCAGTCTCTCTCTACAAATCTATCTCTCTCTATTTTTCTCCAGAAT
AATGTGTGAGTAGTTCCCAGATAAGGGAATTAGGGTTCTTATAGGGTTTCGCTCATGTGTTGAGCATATA
AGAAACCCTTAGTATGTATTTGTATTTGTAAAATACTTCTATCAATAAAATTTCTAATTCCTAAAACCAA
AATCCAGTGAAGCGCT
Features (pLannotate 1.2.2; 24 found; start..end, strand, type, name):
    177..765     +  rep_origin     ori: high-copy-number ColE1/pMB1/pBR322/pUC origin of replication
    948..999     +  CDS            lacI (fragment): lac repressor; lacI; The lac repressor binds to the lac operator to inhibit transcription in E. coli. This inhibition can be relieved by adding lactose or isopropyl-β-D-thiogalactopyranoside (IPTG).
   1067..1355    +  promoter       CaMV 35S promoter (fragment): strong constitutive promoter from cauliflower mosaic virus
   1406..1751    +  promoter       CaMV 35S promoter: strong constitutive promoter from cauliflower mosaic virus
   1703..1749    +  promoter       minimal CaMV 35S promoter: minimal 35S promoter from cauliflower mosaic virus
   1772..2491    +  CDS            ECFP: enhanced CFP mammalian codon-optimized
   2510..2762    +  terminator     NOS terminator: nopaline synthase terminator and poly(A) signal
   2763..2779    -  promoter       tet promoter (fragment): E. coli promoter for tetracycline efflux protein gene
   2794..2898    +  CDS            tnpA (fragment): TN5P_ECOLX - Also known as tnp. Experimental evidence at protein level: Swiss-Prot protein existence level 1. Mediates transposition of transposon Tn5 by a 'cut and paste' mechanism. First, the monomeric transposase binds the 19 bp inverted DNA repeats flanking the transposon. Then, dimerization of the DNA- bound transposase creates a synaptic DNA complex. After nicking of the first DNA strand, excision of the transposon proceeds through a series of intermediates. The transposase then mediates the insertion of the transposon at a new site by strand transfer. The activity of the wild- type tran
   2930..3724    +  CDS            NeoR/KanR: aminoglycoside phosphotransferase from Tn5; aph(3')-II (or nptII); confers resistance to neomycin, kanamycin, and G418 (Geneticin®)
   3838..3942    +  promoter       AmpR promoter: bla
   3943..4803    +  CDS            AmpR: β-lactamase; bla; confers resistance to ampicillin, carbenicillin, and related antibiotics
   4828..5172    +  promoter       CaMV 35S promoter: strong constitutive promoter from cauliflower mosaic virus
   5125..5171    +  promoter       minimal CaMV 35S promoter: minimal 35S promoter from cauliflower mosaic virus
   5172..5199    -  misc_feature   MCS (fragment): pBluescript multiple cloning site
   5200..5916    +  CDS            EYFP: EYFP is a basic (constitutively fluorescent) green/yellow fluorescent protein published in 1996, derived from Aequorea victoria. It is reported to be a very rapidly-maturing weak dimer with high acid sensitivity.
   5923..6047    +  protein_bind   attR1: mutant version of attR; recombination site for the Gateway® LR reaction LR Clonase™
   6283..6435    -  CDS            dpnD (fragment): DPND_STRPN - Protein predicted: Swiss-Prot protein existence level 4. From Streptococcus pneumoniae serotype 4 (strain ATCC BAA-334 / TIGR4).
   6479..6781    -  CDS            ccdB: CCDB_ECOLI - Also known as G, letB, letD. Experimental evidence at protein level: Swiss-Prot protein existence level 1. Toxic component of a type II toxin-antitoxin (TA) system, functioning in plasmid maintainence. Responsible for the post- segregational killing (PSK) of plasmid-free cells, also referred to as a plasmid addiction system. Half-life of over 2 hours. Cell killing by CcdB is accompanied by filamentation, defects in chromosome and plasmid segregation, defects in cell division, formation of anucleate cells, decreased DNA synthesis and plasmid loss. Interferes with the activity of DN
   6786..6944    -  CDS            ccdA (fragment): CCDA_ECO57 - Also known as H, letA. Experimental evidence at protein level: Swiss-Prot protein existence level 1. Antitoxin component of a type II toxin-antitoxin (TA) system which inhibits the post-segregational killing (PSK) of plasmid-free cells, also referred to as a plasmid addiction system. Binds to and blocks the activity of CcdB; will also remove bound CcdB protein from the CcdB-GyrA complex by forming a CcdA-CcdB complex, a process termed rejuvenation. Functions as a transcriptional corepressor for the ccdAB operon, repression also requires CcdB (By similarity). From Escherichia coli
   7126..7785    -  CDS            CmR: chloramphenicol acetyltransferase; cat; confers resistance to chloramphenicol
   7786..7888    -  promoter       cat promoter: promoter of the E. coli cat gene encoding chloramphenicol acetyltransferase
   8066..8190    -  protein_bind   attR2: mutant version of attR; recombination site for the Gateway® LR reaction LR Clonase™
   8249..8408    +  polyA_signal   CaMV poly(A) signal (fragment): cauliflower mosaic virus polyadenylation signal
