[The description below was written by a language model from this plasmid's Addgene catalogue record and pLannotate feature annotations shown in this document.]
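Description:
pBullet-cyt-n is an empty Gateway destination vector built on the pBullet backbone for fluorescent-protein localisation studies of plant genes. It is a high-copy plasmid of about 8.4 kb with a ColE1/pUC-type origin. It carries an ampicillin resistance gene on the backbone and a chloramphenicol resistance gene inside the Gateway cassette. Because the cassette also contains the ccdB toxin gene, the unrecombined vector has to be maintained in a ccdB-tolerant E. coli strain. A Tn5-derived NeoR/KanR (nptII) coding sequence is also present and is listed as a neomycin/kanamycin selectable marker. The feature table shows no dedicated plant promoter directly upstream of it, so how it is expressed is not clear from the record. No T-DNA borders or other Agrobacterium elements are annotated.

The plasmid carries two independent plant expression units. In the first, a CaMV 35S promoter preceded by an additional partial 35S copy drives untargeted ECFP, terminated by the NOS terminator, which provides a built-in cytosolic reference marker. In the second, another CaMV 35S promoter drives EYFP followed directly by the attR1–ccdB/CmR–attR2 cassette and a CaMV polyadenylation signal. An LR recombination with an entry clone replaces the ccdB/CmR cassette with the gene of interest, producing a fusion with EYFP at the N-terminus of the encoded protein, while counter-selection by ccdB removes unrecombined plasmid. Delivering both cassettes on one plasmid means that every transformed cell expresses the cytosolic ECFP marker alongside the EYFP-tagged protein, so the two signals can be compared directly. The vector was developed alongside a plant glycosyltransferase clone collection for functional genomics.
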