Addgene plasmid #53065: pBullet-cyt-n
Purpose: (Empty Backbone) destination vector with cytosol marker (ECFP) for tagged fluorescent protein (N-ter-EYFP) of plant gene
Depositing lab: Joshua Heazlewood. Depositing organization: Lawrence Berkeley National Laboratory. Publication: The Plant Glycosyltransferase Clone Collection for Functional Genomics. Lao J, Oikawa A, Bromley JR, McInerney P, Suttangkakul A, Smith-Moritz AM, Plahar H, Chiu TY, Gonzalez Fernandez-Nino SM, Ebert B, Yang F, Christiansen KM, Hansen SF, Stonebloom S, Adams PD, Ronald PC, Hillson NJ, Hadi MZ, Vega-Sanchez ME, Loque D, Scheller HV, Heazlewood1 JL. Plant J. 2014 Jun 6. doi: 10.1111/tpj.12577. PubMed 24905498.
Backbone
  Vector backbone: pBullet
  Backbone manufacturer: JBEI
  Backbone size (bp): 8000
  Vector type: Synthetic Biology
  Selectable markers: Neomycin (select with G418) ; Kanamycin
  Tag / fusion protein: ECFP (N terminal on backbone); EYFP (N terminal on insert)
Growth in bacteria
  Bacterial resistance: Chloramphenicol and Ampicillin, 25 & 100 μg/mL
  Growth temperature: 37°C
  Growth strain: ccdB Survival
  Copy number: High Copy
Gene/Insert
  Cloning method: Gateway Cloning
  Sequencing primers: 5′ ACAAGTTTGTACAAAAAAGCAGGCTTC; 3′ ACCACTTTGTACAAGAAAGCTGGGTC
Terms and licenses: Academic/Nonprofit Terms; Industry Terms: Not Available to Industry
Depositor comments: See http://gt.jbei.org/ for more information on the JBEI glycosyltransferase collection.
How to cite: pBullet-cyt-n was a gift from Joshua Heazlewood (Addgene plasmid # 53065 ; http://n2t.net/addgene:53065 ; RRID:Addgene_53065)
