>Addgene plasmid #53065 | pBullet-cyt-n | addgene partial sequence | sequence record 86119 | CAT-R 5'-GCAACTGACTGAAATGCCTC-3'
AACGGTGGTATATCCAGTGATTTTTTTCTCCATTTTAGCTTCCTTAGCTCCTGAAAATCTCGATAACTCA
AAAAATACGCCCGGTAGTGATCTTATTTCATTATGGTGAAAGTTGGAACCTCTTACGTGCCGATCAACGT
CTCATTTTCGCCAAAAGTTGGCCCAGGGCTTCCCGGTATCAACAGGGACACCAGGATTTATTTATTCTGC
GAAGTGATCTTCCGTCACAGGTATTTATTCGGCGCAAAGTGCGTCGGGTGATGCTGCCAACTTAGTCGAC
TACAGGTCACTAATACCATCTAAGTAGTTGATTCATAGTGACTGGATATGTTGTGTTTTACAGTATTATG
TAGTCTGTTTTTTATGCAAAATCTAATTTAATATATTGATATTTATATCATTTTACGTTTCTCGTTCAGC
TTTCTTGTACAAAGTGGTCTGATCTAGAGTCCGCAAAAATCACCAGTCTCTCTCTACAAATCTATCTCTC
TCTATTTTTCTCCAGAATAATGTGTGAGTAGTTCCCAGATAAGGGAATTAGGGTTCTTATAGGGTTTCGC
TCATGTGTTGAGCATATAAGAAACCCTTAGTATGTATTTGTATTTGTAAAATACTTCTATCAATAAAATT
TCTAATTCCTAAAACCAAAATCCAGTGAAGCGCTACGCGTCTGTCAGACCAAGTTTACTCATATATACTT
TAGATTGATTTAAAACTTCATTTTTAATTTAAAAGGATCTAGGTGAAGATCCTTTTTGATAATCTCATGA
CCAAAATCCCTTAACGTGAGTTTTCGTTCCACTGAGCGTCAGACCCCGTAGAAAAGATCAAAGGATCTTC
TTGAGATCCTTTTTTTCTGCGCGTAATCTG
