>Addgene plasmid #53065 | pBullet-cyt-n | addgene partial sequence | sequence record 86120 | ccdB-Fwd 5'-GCATGATGACCACCGATATG-3'
GGCTGATCTCAGCCACCGCGAAAATGACATCAAAAACGCCATTAACCTGATGTTCTGGGGAATATAAATG
TCAGGCTCCCTTATACACAGCCAGTCTGCAGGTCGATACAGTAGAAATTACAGAAACTTTATCACGTTTA
GTAAGTATAGAGGCTGAAAATCCAGATGAAGCCGAACGACTTGTAAGAGAAAAGTATAAGAGTTGTGAAA
TTGTTCTTGATGCAGATGATTTTCAGGACTATGACACTAGCGTATATGAATAGGTAGATGTTTTTATTTT
GTCACACAAAAAAGAGGCTCGCACCTCTTTTTCTTATTTCTTTTTATGATTTAATACGGCATTGAGGACA
ATAGCGAGTAGGCTGGATACGACGATTCCGTTTGAGAAGAACATTTGGAAGGCTGTCGGTCGACTAAGTT
GGCAGCATCACCCGAAGAACATTTGGAAGGCTGTCGGTCGACTACAGGTCACTAATACCATCTAAGTAGT
TGATTCATAGTGACTGGATATGTTGTGTTTTACAGTATTATGTAGTCTGTTTTTTATGCAAAATCTAATT
TAATATATTGATATTTATATCATTTTACGTTTCTCGTTCAGCTTTTTTGTACAAACTTGTCATATGCTTG
TACAGCTCGTCCATGCCGAGAGTGATCCCGGCGGCGGTCACGAACTCCAGCAGGACCATGTGATCGCGCT
TCTCGTTGGGGTCTTTGCTCAGGGCGGACTGGTAGCTCAGGTAGTGGTTGTCGGGCAGCAGCACGGGGCC
GTCGCCGATGGGGGTGTTCTGCTGGTAGTGGTCGGCGAGCTGCACGCTGCCGTCCTCGATGTTGTGGCGG
