>Addgene plasmid #53065 | pBullet-cyt-n | addgene partial sequence | sequence record 86121 | NOSterm-R 5'-attgccaaatgtttgaacga-3'
GCTCGTCCATGCCGAGAGTGATCCCGGCGGCGGTCACGAACTCCAGCAGGACCATGTGATCGCGCTTCTC
GTTGGGGTCTTTGCTCAGGGCGGACTGGGTGCTCAGGTAGTGGTTGTCGGGCAGCAGCACGGGGCCGTCG
CCGATGGGGGTGTTCTGCTGGTAGTGGTCGGCGAGCTGCACGCTGCCGTCCTCGATGTTGTGGCGGATCT
TGAAGTTGGCCTTGATGCCGTTCTTCTGCTTGTCGGCGGTGATATAGACGTTGTGGCTGATGTAGTTGTA
CTCCAGCTTGTGCCCCAGGATGTTGCCGTCCTCCTTGAAGTCGATGCCCTTCAGCTCGATGCGGTTCACC
AGGGTGTCGCCCTCGAACTTCACCTCGGCGCGGGTCTTGTAGTTGCCGTCGTCCTTGAAGAAGATGGTGC
GCTCCTGGACGTAGCCTTCGGGCATGGCGGACTTGAAGAAGTCGTGCTGCTTCATGTGGTCGGGGTAGCG
GCTGAAGCACTGCACGCCCCAGGTCAGGGTGGTCACGAGGGTGGGCCAGGGCACGGGCAGCTTGCCGGTG
GTGCAGATGAACTTCAGGGTCAGCTTGCCGTAGGTGGCATCGCCCTCGCCCTCGCCGGACACGCTGAACT
TGTGGCCGTTTACGTCGCCGTCCAGCTCGACCAGGATGGGCACCACCCCGGTGAACAGCTCCTCGCCCTT
GCTCACCATTCCCAAACAAAGATCTGGGCTGTCCTCTCCAAATGAAATGAACTTCCTTATATAGAGGAAG
GGTCTTGCGAAGGATAGTGGGATTGTGCGTCATCCCTTACGTCAGTGGAGATGTCACATCAATCCACTTG
CTT
