>Addgene plasmid #53065 | pBullet-cyt-n | addgene partial sequence | sequence record 86123 | pUC-4 5'-CAGTGAGCGAGGAAGCGGAAGAGCGCCCAA-3'
CCGCGCGTTGGCCGATTCATTAATGCGGCCGCGAGCTCCCTACCCCTACTCCAAAAATGTCAAAGATACA
GTCTCAGAAGACCAAAGGGCTATTGAGACTTTTCAACAAAGGGTAATTTCGGGAAACCTCCTCGGATTCC
ATTGCCCAGCTATCTGTCACTTCATCGAAAGGACAGTAGAAAAGGAAGGTGGCTCCTACAAATGCCATCA
TTGCGATAAAGGAAAGGCTATCATTCAAGATGCCTCTGCCGACAGTGGTCCCAAAGATGGACCCCCACCC
ACGAGGAGCATCGTGGAAAAAGAAGACGTTCCAACCACGTCTTCAAAGCAAGTGGATTGATGTGACATCT
CCACTGACGTAAGGGATGACGCACAATCCCACCCCTACTCCAAAAATGTCAAAGATACAGTCTCAGAAGA
CCAAAGGGCTATTGAGACTTTTCAACAAAGGGTAATTTCGGGAAACCTCCTCGGATTCCATTGCCCAGCT
ATCTGTCACTTCATCGAAAGGACAGTAGAAAAGGAAGGTGGCTCCTACAAATGCCATCATTGCGATAAAG
GAAAGGCTATCATTCAAGATGCCTCTGCCGACAGTGGTCCCAAAGATGGACCCCCACCCACGAGGAGCAT
CGTGGAAAAAGAAGACGTTCCAACCACGTCTTCAAAGCAAGTGGATTGATGTGACATCTCCACTGACGTA
AGGGATGACGCACAATCCCACTATCCTTCGCAAGACCCTTCCTCTATATAAGGAAGTTCATTTCATTTGG
AGAGGACAGCCCAGATCTTTGTTTGGGAATGGTGAGCAAGGGCGAGGAGCTGTTCACCGGGGTGGTGCCC
ATCCTGGTCGAG
