>Addgene plasmid #53065 | pBullet-cyt-n | addgene partial sequence | sequence record 86126 | pPR244-F 5'-CCTCGAGGTCGACGGTATC-3'
CCGGGGTGGTGCCCATCCTGGTCGAGCTGGACGGCGACGTAAACGGCCACAAGTTCAGCGTGTCCGGCGA
GGGCGAGGGCGATGCCACCTACGGCAAGCTGACCCTGAAGTTCATCTGCACCACCGGCAAGCTGCCCGTG
CCCTGGCCCACCCTCGTGACCACCTTCGGCTACGGCCTGCAGTGCTTCGCCCGCTACCCCGACCACATGA
AGCAGCACGACTTCTTCAAGTCCGCCATGCCCGAAGGCTACGTCCAGGAGCGCACCATCTTCTTCAAGGA
CGACGGCAACTACAAGACCCGCGCCGAGGTGAAGTTCGAGGGCGACACCCTGGTGAACCGCATCGAGCTG
AAGGGCATCGACTTCAAGGAGGACGGCAACATCCTGGGGCACAAGCTGGAGTACAACTACAACAGCCACA
ACGTCTATATCATGGCCGACAAGCAGAAGAACGGCATCAAGGTGAACTTCAAGATCCGCCACAACATCGA
GGACGGCAGCGTGCAGCTCGCCGACCACTACCAGCAGAACACCCCCATCGGCGACGGCCCCGTGCTGCTG
CCCGACAACCACTACCTGAGCTACCAGTCCGCCCTGAGCAAAGACCCCAACGAGAAGCGCGATCACATGG
TCCTGCTGGAGTTCGTGACCGCCGCCGGGATCACTCTCGGCATGGACGAGCTGTACAAGCATATGACAAG
TTTGTACAAAAAAGCTGAACGAGAAACGTAAAATGATATAAATATCAATATATTAAATTAGATTTTGCAT
AAAAAACAGACTACATAATACTGTAAAACACAACATATCCAGTCACTATGAATCAACTACTTAGA
